>Addgene plasmid #178816 | pFastBacMam5_N_Flag_His8_eGFP_3C | addgene full sequence | sequence record 351927 | Addgene NGS Result
CCATTCGCCATTCAGGCTGCAAATAAGCGTTGATATTCAGTCAATTACAAACATTAATAACGAAGAGATG
ACAGAAAAATTTTCATTCTGTGACAGAGAAAAAGTAGCCGAAGATGACGGTTTGTCACATGGAGTTGGCA
GGATGTTTGATTAAAAACATAACAGGAAGAAAAATGCCCCGCTGTGGGCGGACAAAATAGTTGGGAACTG
GGAGGGGTGGAAATGGAGTTTTTAAGGATTATTTAGGGAAGAGTGACAAAATAGATGGGAACTGGGTGTA
GCGTCGTAAGCTAATACGAAAATTAAAAATGACAAAATAGTTTGGAACTAGATTTCACTTATCTGGTTCG
GATCTCCTAGGCTCAAGCAGTGATCAGATCCAGACATGATAAGATACATTGATGAGTTTGGACAAACCAC
AACTAGAATGCAGTGAAAAAAATGCTTTATTTGTGAAATTTGTGATGCTATTGCTTTATTTGTAACCATT
ATAAGCTGCAATAAACAAGTTAACAACAACAATTGCATTCATTTTATGTTTCAGGTTCAGGGGGAGGTGT
GGGAGGTTTTTTAAAGCAAGTAAAACCTCTACAAATGTGGTATGGCTGATTATGATCCTCTAGTACTTCT
CGACAAGCTTGGTACCCCTAGGAGATCTTCAATATTGGCCATTAGCCATATTATTCATTGGTTATATAGC
ATAAATCAATATTGGCTATTGGCCATTGCATACGTTGTATCTATATCATAATATGTACATTTATATTGGC
TCATGTCCAATATGACCGCCATGTTGGCATTGATTATTGACTAGTTATTAATAGTAATCAATTACGGGGT
CATTAGTTCATAGCCCATATATGGAGTTCCGCGTTACATAACTTACGGTAAATGGCCCGCCTGGCTGACC
GCCCAACGACCCCCGCCCATTGACGTCAATAATGACGTATGTTCCCATAGTAACGCCAATAGGGACTTTC
CATTGACGTCAATGGGTGGAGTATTTACGGTAAACTGCCCACTTGGCAGTACATCAAGTGTATCATATGC
CAAGTCCGCCCCCTATTGACGTCAATGACGGTAAATGGCCCGCCTGGCATTATGCCCAGTACATGACCTT
ACGGGACTTTCCTACTTGGCAGTACATCTACGTATTAGTCATCGCTATTACCATGGTGATGCGGTTTTGG
CAGTACACCAATGGGCGTGGATAGCGGTTTGACTCACGGGGATTTCCAAGTCTCCACCCCATTGACGTCA
ATGGGAGTTTGTTTTGGCACCAAAATCAACGGGACTTTCCAAAATGTCGTAATAACCCCGCCCCGTTGAC
GCAAATGGGCGGTAGGCGTGTACGGTGGGAGGTCTATATAAGCAGAGCTCGTTTAGTGAACCGTCAGATC
ACTAGAAGCTTTATTGCGGTAGTTTATCACAGTTAAATTGCTAACGCAGTCAGTGCTTCTGACACAACAG
TCTCGAACTTAAGCTGCAGAAGTTGGTCGTGAGGCACTGGGCAGGTAAGTATCAAGGTTACAAGACAGGT
TTAAGGAGACCAATAGAAACTGGGCTTGTCGAGACAGAGAAGACTCTTGCGTTTCTGATAGGCACCTATT
GGTCTTACTGACATCCACTTTGCCTTTCTCTCCACAGGTGTCCACTCCCAGTTCAATTACAGCTCTTAAG
GCTAGAGTACTTAATACGACTCACTATAGGGATCGCCGGCACCATGGGTGACTACAAGGACGACGACGAC
AAGAGCAGCGGCATGGGCAGCAGCCATCATCATCATCATCACCACCACATGGTGAGCAAGGGCGAGGAGC
TGTTCACCGGGGTGGTGCCCATCCTGGTCGAGCTGGACGGCGACGTAAACGGCCACAAGTTCAGCGTGTC
CGGCGAGGGCGAGGGCGATGCCACCTACGGCAAGCTGACCCTGAAGTTCATCTGCACCACCGGCAAGCTG
CCCGTGCCCTGGCCCACCCTCGTGACCACCCTGACCTACGGCGTGCAGTGCTTCAGCCGCTACCCCGACC
ACATGAAGCAGCACGACTTCTTCAAGTCCGCCATGCCCGAAGGCTACGTCCAGGAGCGCACCATCTTCTT
CAAGGACGACGGCAACTACAAGACCCGCGCCGAGGTGAAGTTCGAGGGCGACACCCTGGTGAACCGCATC
GAGCTGAAGGGCATCGACTTCAAGGAGGACGGCAACATCCTGGGGCACAAGCTGGAGTACAACTACAACA
GCCACAACGTCTATATCATGGCCGACAAGCAGAAGAACGGCATCAAGGTGAACTTCAAGATCCGCCACAA
CATCGAGGACGGCAGCGTGCAGCTCGCCGACCACTACCAGCAGAACACCCCCATCGGCGACGGCCCCGTG
CTGCTGCCCGACAACCACTACCTGAGCACCCAGTCCAAGCTGAGCAAAGACCCCAACGAGAAGCGCGATC
ACATGGTCCTGCTGGAGTTCGTGACCGCCGCCGGGATCACTCTCGGCATGGACGAGCTGTACAAGAGCAG
CGGCTTGGAAGTTCTGTTTCAAGGGCCAGCTAGCGAATTCGTCGACTCTAGACTCGAGGCATGCGCGGCC
GCATAGAATCAACCTCTGGATTACAAAATTTGTGAAAGATTGACTGGTATTCTTAACTATGTTGCTCCTT
TTACGCTATGTGGATACGCTGCTTTAATGCCTTTGTATCATGCTATTGCTTCCCGTATGGCTTTCATTTT
CTCCTCCTTGTATAAATCCTGGTTGCTGTCTCTTTATGAGGAGTTGTGGCCCGTTGTCAGGCAACGTGGC
GTGGTGTGCACTGTGTTTGCTGACGCAACCCCCACTGGTTGGGGCATTGCCACCACCTGTCAGCTCCTTT
CCGGGACTTTCGCTTTCCCCCTCCCTATTGCCACGGCGGAACTCATCGCCGCCTGCCTTGCCCGCTGCTG
GACAGGGGCTCGGCTGTTGGGCACTGACAATTCCGTGGTGTTGTCGGGGAAGCTGACGTCCTTTCCATGG
CTGCTCGCCTGTGTTGCCACCTGGATTCTGCGCGGGACGTCCTTCTGCTACGTCCCTTCGGCCCTCAATC
CAGCGGACCTTCCTTCCCGCGGCCTGCTGCCGGCTCTGCGGCCTCTTCCGCGTCTTCGCCTTCGCCCTCA
GACGAGTCGGATCTCCCTTTGGGCCGCCTCCCCGCCTGAGACATGATAAGATACATTGATGAGTTTGGAC
AAACCACAACTAGAATGCAGTGAAAAAAATGCTTTATTTGTGAAATTTGTGATGCTATTGCTTTATTTGT
AACCATTATAAGCTGCAATAAACAAGTTAACAACAACAATTGCATTCATTTTATGTTTCAGGTTCAGGGG
GAGATGTGGGAGGTTTTTTAAAGCAAGTAAAACCTCTACAAATGTGGTAGGATCCGCGCCCGATGGTGGG
ACGGTATGAATAATCCGGAATATTTATAGGTTTTTTTATTACAAAACTGTTACGAAAACAGTAAAATACT
TATTTATTTGCGAGATGGTTATCATTTTAATTATCTCCATGATCTATTAATATTCCGGAGTATACGTAGC
CAACCACTAGAACTATAGCTAGAGTCCTGGGCGAACAAACGATGCTCGCCTTCCAGAAAACCGAGGATGC
GAACCACTTCATCCGGGGTCAGCACCACCGGCAAGCGCCGCGACGGCCGAGGTCTTCCGATCTCCTGAAG
CCAGGGCAGATCCGTGCACAGCACCTTGCCGTAGAAGAACAGCAAGGCCGCCAATGCCTGACGATGCGTG
GAGACCGAAACCTTGCGCTCGTTCGCCAGCCAGGACAGAAATGCCTCGACTTCGCTGCTGCCCAAGGTTG
CCGGGTGACGCACACCGTGGAAACGGATGAAGGCACGAACCCAGTTGACATAAGCCTGTTCGGTTCGTAA
ACTGTAATGCAAGTAGCGTATGCGCTCACGCAACTGGTCCAGAACCTTGACCGAACGCAGCGGTGGTAAC
GGCGCAGTGGCGGTTTTCATGGCTTGTTATGACTGTTTTTTTGTACAGTCTATGCCTCGGGCATCCAAGC
AGCAAGCGCGTTACGCCGTGGGTCGATGTTTGATGTTATGGAGCAGCAACGATGTTACGCAGCAGGGCAG
TCGCCCTAAAACAAAGTTAGGTGGCTCAAGTATGGGCATCATTCGCACATGTAGGCTCGGCCCTGACCAA
GTCAAATCCATGCGGGCTGCTCTTGATCTTTTCGGTCGTGAGTTCGGAGACGTAGCCACCTACTCCCAAC
ATCAGCCGGACTCCGATTACCTCGGGAACTTGCTCCGTAGTAAGACATTCATCGCGCTTGCTGCCTTCGA
CCAAGAAGCGGTTGTTGGCGCTCTCGCGGCTTACGTTCTGCCCAAGTTTGAGCAGCCGCGTAGTGAGATC
TATATCTATGATCTCGCAGTCTCCGGCGAGCACCGGAGGCAGGGCATTGCCACCGCGCTCATCAATCTCC
TCAAGCATGAGGCCAACGCGCTTGGTGCTTATGTGATCTACGTGCAAGCAGATTACGGTGACGATCCCGC
AGTGGCTCTCTATACAAAGTTGGGCATACGGGAAGAAGTGATGCACTTTGATATCGACCCAAGTACCGCC
ACCTAACAATTCGTTCAAGCCGAGATCGGCTTCCCGGCCGCGGAGTTGTTCGGTAAATTGTCACAACGCC
GCGAATATAGTCTTTACCATGCCCTTGGCCACGCCCCTCTTTAATACGACGGGCAATTTGCACTTCAGAA
AATGAAGAGTTTGCTTTAGCCATAACAAAAGTCCAGTATGCTTTTTCACAGCATAACTGGACTGATTTCA
GTTTACAACTATTCTGTCTAGTTTAAGACTTTATTGTCATAGTTTAGATCTATTTTGTTCAGTTTAAGAC
TTTATTGTCCGCCCACACCCGCTTACGCAGGGCATCCATTTATTACTCAACCGTAACCGATTTTGCCAGG
TTACGCGGCTGGTCTATGCGGTGTGAAATACCGCACAGATGCGTAAGGAGAAAATACCGCATCAGGCGCT
CTTCCGCTTCCTCGCTCACTGACTCGCTGCGCTCGGTCGTTCGGCTGCGGCGAGCGGTATCAGCTCACTC
AAAGGCGGTAATACGGTTATCCACAGAATCAGGGGATAACGCAGGAAAGAACATGTGAGCAAAAGGCCAG
CAAAAGGCCAGGAACCGTAAAAAGGCCGCGTTGCTGGCGTTTTTCCATAGGCTCCGCCCCCCTGACGAGC
ATCACAAAAATCGACGCTCAAGTCAGAGGTGGCGAAACCCGACAGGACTATAAAGATACCAGGCGTTTCC
CCCTGGAAGCTCCCTCGTGCGCTCTCCTGTTCCGACCCTGCCGCTTACCGGATACCTGTCCGCCTTTCTC
CCTTCGGGAAGCGTGGCGCTTTCTCATAGCTCACGCTGTAGGTATCTCAGTTCGGTGTAGGTCGTTCGCT
CCAAGCTGGGCTGTGTGCACGAACCCCCCGTTCAGCCCGACCGCTGCGCCTTATCCGGTAACTATCGTCT
TGAGTCCAACCCGGTAAGACACGACTTATCGCCACTGGCAGCAGCCACTGGTAACAGGATTAGCAGAGCG
AGGTATGTAGGCGGTGCTACAGAGTTCTTGAAGTGGTGGCCTAACTACGGCTACACTAGAAGAACAGTAT
TTGGTATCTGCGCTCTGCTGAAGCCAGTTACCTTCGGAAAAAGAGTTGGTAGCTCTTGATCCGGCAAACA
AACCACCGCTGGTAGCGGTGGTTTTTTTGTTTGCAAGCAGCAGATTACGCGCAGAAAAAAAGGATCTCAA
GAAGATCCTTTGATCTTTTCTACGGGGTCTGACGCTCAGTGGAACGAAAACTCACGTTAAGGGATTTTGG
TCATGAGATTATCAAAAAGGATCTTCACCTAGATCCTTTTAAATTAAAAATGAAGTTTTAAATCAATCTA
AAGTATATATGAGTAAACTTGGTCTGACAGTTACCAATGCTTAATCAGTGAGGCACCTATCTCAGCGATC
TGTCTATTTCGTTCATCCATAGTTGCCTGACTCCCCGTCGTGTAGATAACTACGATACGGGAGGGCTTAC
CATCTGGCCCCAGTGCTGCAATGATACCGCGAGACCCACGCTCACCGGCTCCAGATTTATCAGCAATAAA
CCAGCCAGCCGGAAGGGCCGAGCGCAGAAGTGGTCCTGCAACTTTATCCGCCTCCATCCAGTCTATTAAT
TGTTGCCGGGAAGCTAGAGTAAGTAGTTCGCCAGTTAATAGTTTGCGCAACGTTGTTGCCATTGCTACAG
GCATCGTGGTGTCACGCTCGTCGTTTGGTATGGCTTCATTCAGCTCCGGTTCCCAACGATCAAGGCGAGT
TACATGATCCCCCATGTTGTGCAAAAAAGCGGTTAGCTCCTTCGGTCCTCCGATCGTTGTCAGAAGTAAG
TTGGCCGCAGTGTTATCACTCATGGTTATGGCAGCACTGCATAATTCTCTTACTGTCATGCCATCCGTAA
GATGCTTTTCTGTGACTGGTGAGTACTCAACCAAGTCATTCTGAGAATAGTGTATGCGGCGACCGAGTTG
CTCTTGCCCGGCGTCAATACGGGATAATACCGCGCCACATAGCAGAACTTTAAAAGTGCTCATCATTGGA
AAACGTTCTTCGGGGCGAAAACTCTCAAGGATCTTACCGCTGTTGAGATCCAGTTCGATGTAACCCACTC
GTGCACCCAACTGATCTTCAGCATCTTTTACTTTCACCAGCGTTTCTGGGTGAGCAAAAACAGGAAGGCA
AAATGCCGCAAAAAAGGGAATAAGGGCGACACGGAAATGTTGAATACTCATACTCTTCCTTTTTCAATAT
TATTGAAGCATTTATCAGGGTTATTGTCTCATGAGCGGATACATATTTGAATGTATTTAGAAAAATAAAC
AAATAGGGGTTCCGCGCACATTTCCCCGAAAAGTGCCACCTAAATTGTAAGCGTTAATATTTTGTTAAAA
TTCGCGTTAAATTTTTGTTAAATCAGCTCATTTTTTAACCAATAGGCCGAAATCGGCAAAATCCCTTATA
AATCAAAAGAATAGACCGAGATAGGGT
[37 nt withheld, positions 7098-7134]
AAGAACGTGGACTCCAACGTCAAAGG
[49 nt withheld, positions 7161-7209]
T
[91 nt withheld, positions 7211-7301]
G
[124 nt withheld, positions 7303-7426]
C
Features (pLannotate 1.2.2; 24 found; start..end, strand, type, name):
      4..20      -  CDS            lacZα (fragment): LacZα fragment of β-galactosidase; lacZ fragment
    183..348     +  mobile_element Tn7L: mini-Tn7 element (left end of the Tn7 transposon) Tn7
    377..511     -  polyA_signal   SV40 poly(A) signal: SV40 polyadenylation signal
    534..617     -  CDS            large T antigen (fragment): large T antigen from SV40 (simian virus 40)
    798..1175    +  enhancer       CMV enhancer: human cytomegalovirus immediate early enhancer
   1177..1376    +  promoter       CMV promoter: human cytomegalovirus (CMV) immediate early promoter
   1515..1647    +  intron         chimeric intron: chimera between introns from human β-globin and immunoglobulin heavy chain genes
   1692..1710    +  promoter       T7 promoter: promoter for bacteriophage T7 RNA polymerase
   1733..1753    +  CDS            FLAG (fragment): FLAG® epitope tag, followed by an enterokinase cleavage site
   1775..1791    +  CDS            capTEV™ (fragment): composite tag for in vivo biotinylation, TEV protease cleavage, and 6xHis tagging
   1799..2515    +  CDS            mEGFP: mEGFP is a basic (constitutively fluorescent) green fluorescent protein published in 2002, derived from Aequorea victoria. It has moderate acid sensitivity.
   2597..3185    +  misc_feature   WPRE: woodchuck hepatitis virus posttranscriptional regulatory element
   3197..3318    -  polyA_signal   SV40 poly(A) signal: SV40 polyadenylation signal
   3341..3409    -  CDS            large T antigen (fragment): large T antigen from SV40 (simian virus 40)
   3452..3543    -  promoter       polyhedrin promoter: polh from Autographa californica; promoter for the baculovirus polyhedrin gene
   3570..3917    +  CDS            YPR2_ECOLX (fragment): Protein predicted: Swiss-Prot protein existence level 4. From Escherichia coli.
   3895..3923    +  promoter       Pc promoter: intI1 (promoter lies within the coding sequence); class 1 integron promoter
   4093..4626    +  CDS            GmR: gentamycin acetyltransferase; aacC1; confers resistance to gentamycin
   4693..4917    +  mobile_element Tn7R: mini-Tn7 element (right end of the Tn7 transposon) Tn7
   4985..5036    +  misc_feature   bom (fragment): basis of mobility region from pBR322
   5222..5810    -  rep_origin     ori: high-copy-number ColE1/pMB1/pBR322/pUC origin of replication
   5981..6841    -  CDS            AmpR: β-lactamase; bla; confers resistance to ampicillin, carbenicillin, and related antibiotics
   6842..6946    -  promoter       AmpR promoter: bla
   6972..7426    -  rep_origin     f1 ori (sequence partly withheld): f1 bacteriophage origin of replication; arrow indicates direction of (+) strand synthesis
