[The description below was written by a language model from this plasmid's Addgene catalogue record and pLannotate feature annotations shown in this document.]
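Description:
pFastBacMam5_N_Flag_His8_eGFP_3C is an empty BacMam-type donor vector built on the Invitrogen pFastBac1 backbone, intended for making recombinant baculoviruses that deliver a mammalian expression cassette into mammalian cells for recombinant protein production. In E. coli it is maintained as a high-copy plasmid through a ColE1/pUC-type origin and selected with ampicillin (AmpR under its own promoter); an f1 origin is also present. The mini-Tn7 ends, Tn7L and Tn7R, bracket the expression cassette together with a gentamicin acetyltransferase gene driven by the Pc integron promoter. This arrangement allows site-specific transposition of the cassette into a bacmid in a suitable E. coli host. The gentamicin, tetracycline and kanamycin markers listed in the record are consistent with that bacmid selection step.

Between the Tn7 ends, a synthetic fragment supplies the CMV immediate-early enhancer and promoter, followed by a chimeric β-globin/immunoglobulin intron and a T7 promoter. Next comes the N-terminal tag module: a FLAG epitope, a His8 stretch (annotated by the software as a fragment of a His-containing composite tag), and a GFP that the catalogue calls eGFP but the annotation matches to mEGFP. The catalogue also lists a 3C protease cleavage site, which is not annotated separately and presumably lies after the GFP, upstream of the cloning position. Genes of interest are inserted by Gibson assembly, giving fusions that can be followed by fluorescence, affinity purified and then released from the tags by 3C cleavage. A WPRE and an SV40 poly(A) signal downstream enhance transcript expression and processing. The original polyhedrin promoter remains, annotated in the opposite orientation to the CMV cassette, and a second SV40 poly(A) signal sits near Tn7L. The sequenced record is 7,427 nt, close to the stated backbone size.
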