Addgene plasmid #178816: pFastBacMam5_N_Flag_His8_eGFP_3C
Purpose: (Empty Backbone) Baculovirus gene transfer into Mammalian cells to product recombinant proteins.
Depositing lab: Kazuhiro Abe. Depositing organization: Nagoya University.
Backbone
  Vector backbone: pFastBac1
  Backbone manufacturer: Invitrogen
  Backbone size (bp): 7446
  Modifications to backbone: Synthetic DNA fragment containing CMV promoter, WPRE, and SV40 poly(A) signal was inserted into the vector for mammalian expression.
  Vector type: Mammalian Expression
  Promoter: CMV
  Selectable markers: Gentamicin ; Tetracycline, Kanamycin
  Tag / fusion protein: Flag, His8, eGFP, 3C (N terminal on backbone)
Growth in bacteria
  Bacterial resistance: Ampicillin, 100 μg/mL
  Growth temperature: 37°C
  Growth strain: DH5alpha
  Copy number: High Copy
Gene/Insert
  Cloning method: Gibson Cloning
Terms and licenses: Academic/Nonprofit Terms; Industry Terms: Not Available to Industry
How to cite: pFastBacMam5_N_Flag_His8_eGFP_3C was a gift from Kazuhiro Abe (Addgene plasmid # 178816 ; http://n2t.net/addgene:178816 ; RRID:Addgene_178816)
